>Addgene plasmid #74002 | CpcB-Pinus-banksianaPHLS_CpcA | depositor full sequence | sequence record 137699 | CpcB-Pinus-banksianaPHLS_CpcA sequence 7090 bps
CACCTAAATTGTAAGCGTTAATATTTTGTTAAAATTCGCGTTAAATTTTTGTTAAATCAGCTCATTTTTT
AACCAATAGGCCGAAATCGGCAAAATCCCTTATAAATCAAAAGAATAGACCGAGATAGGGT
[37 nt withheld, positions 132-168]
AAAGAACGTGGACTCCAACGTCAAAGG
[49 nt withheld, positions 196-244]
T
[91 nt withheld, positions 246-336]
G
[124 nt withheld, positions 338-461]
CCCATTCGCCATTCAGGCTGCGCAACTGTTGGGAAGGGCGATCGGTGCGGGCCTCTTCGCTATTACGCCA
GCTGGCGAAAGGGGGATGTGCTGCAAGGCGATTAAGTTGGGTAACGCCAGGGTTTTCCCAGTCACGACGT
TGTAAAACGACGGCCAGTGAATTGTAATACGACTCACTATAGGGCGAATTGGGTACCGGGCCCCCCCTCG
AGAAGAGTCCCTGAATATCAAAATGGTGGGATAAAAAGCTCAAAAAGGAAAGTAGGCTGTGGTTCCCTAG
GCAACAGTCTTCCCTACCCCACTGGAAACTAAAAAAACGAGAAAAGTTCGCACCGAACATCAATTGCATA
ATTTTAGCCCTAAAACATAAGCTGAACGAAACTGGTTGTCTTCCCTTCCCAATCCAGGACAATCTGAGAA
TCCCCTGCAACATTACTTAACAAAAAAGCAGGAATAAAATTAACAAGATGTAACAGACATAAGTCCCATC
ACCGTTGTATAAAGTTAACTGTGGGATTGCAAAAGCATTCAAGCCTAGGCGCTGAGCTGTTTGAGCATCC
CGGTGGCCCTTGTCGCTGCCTCCGTGTTTCTCCCTGGATTTATTTAGGTAATATCTCTCATAAATCCCCG
GGTAGTTAACGAAAGTTAATGGAGATCAGTAACAATAACTCTAGGGTCATTACTTTGGACTCCCTCAGTT
TATCCGGGGGAATTGTGTTTAAGAAAATCCCAACTCATAAAGTCAAGTAGGAGATTAATTCAATGTTCGA
CGTATTCACTCGGGTTGTTTCCCAAGCTGATGCTCGCGGCGAGTACCTCTCTGGTTCTCAGTTAGATGCT
TTGAGCGCTACCGTTGCTGAAGGCAACAAACGGATTGATTCTGTTAACCGCATCACCGGTAATGCTTCCG
CTATCGTTTCCAACGCTGCTCGTGCTTTGTTCGCCGAACAGCCCCAATTAATCCAACCCGGTGGAAACGC
CTACACCAGCCGTCGTATGGCTGCTTGTTTGCGTGACATGGAAATCATCCTCCGCTATGTTACCTACGCA
ACCTTCACCGGCGACGCTTCCGTTCTAGAAGATCGTTGCTTGAACGGTCTCCGTGAAACCTACGTTGCCC
TGGGTGTTCCCGGTGCTTCCGTAGCTGCTGGCGTTCAAAAAATGAAAGAAGCTGCCCTGGACATCGTTAA
CGATCCCAATGGCATCACCCGTGGTGATTGCAGTGCTATCGTTGCTGAAATCGCTGGTTACTTCGACCGC
GCCGCTGCTGCCGTAGCCCATATGGTCAGTAGCACAGCCAGTGTTTCAAATGATGATGGAGTGCGGAGAC
GCGTGGGCGATTATCGATACAATCACTGGGATGAAGACCTGATCGATTCCTTGGCCACCTCATACGAAGC
TCCTTCCTATTTGAAACGTGCGGATACGCTCGTCGAAGCGATTAAAGATCGGTTTAATAGTATGGGTGTA
GATGATGGGGAAAGAATGTCTCCATTAACTGATCTCTATCAACGACTGTGGATGGTAGATAGTGTCGAAC
GTTTGGGTATAGATCGCCATTTCCAAAATGAGATTAAAAGCGCCTTGGACTATGTGTTTTCTTATTGGAA
AGAGAAAGGCATCGGTCGTGGCCGCCAAAGCGCTGTTACCGATCTGAATTCCACCGCCCTGGGCTTACGT
ACTTTACGACTGCACGGGTACCCCGTGTCATCCGATGTGTTGGAAAATTTTAAAGATCATAACGGTCAGT
TTACGTGTAGCGGCATTCAAACAGAAGGTGAGATTAGAGGCGTGTTAAACTTGTTTCGTGCTAGTCTTAT
CGCCTTCCCCGGCGAAAAAGTCATGGAAGAAGCCGAAATTTTTTCCACTATGTATCTTAAACATGCCTTG
CAAAAAATTGCGGTGTCCAGTCTGTCTCAGGAAATCGAATACTTACTGGAGTATGGCTGGCATACCAACC
CGCCTCGCCTGGAAGCGCGCATGTATATGGAAGTATTTCCCCAAGACACCATCTACGAACAGAAATTAGT
GGAACTGGCTAAAGTGGAGTTCAATATCTTTCATTCTCTACAGAAGCGTGAACTGCAGTCTTTGACCCGA
TGGTGGAAACATTATGGGTTCCCCCAATTAAGTTTTACTAGACATATACATGTAGAGTATTACACATTTG
GTAGCTGTATAGCCACTGATCCGAAACAATCGGCATTTCGGCTCTGTTTTGCCAAAATGTCATATTTCGT
AACCGTGCTAGATGATATCTACGACACGTATGGAACCATGGAGGAACTGGAATTGTTTACTGCCGCCATT
AAACGCTGGGACCCCTCCGTTGTCGATTGTTTACCGGAGTATATGAAAGGTGTATATATGGCCGTTTACG
ATACCGTAAACGAAATGGCGAAGGAGGCGGAAAAAGTACAAGGTCGTGATACGCTAAACTACGTGCGCCA
GGCCTGGGAACTCTATATCGACGCTTATATGCCGGAAGCCAAATGGATTTCAAGTGGCTACCTGCCCACT
TTTCAAGAATACCTCGATAATTCGAAAATCTCTTTTGGCACTCGGATCACCATTCTTCAACCAATTTTAA
CGTTGGGTGAGCCCCTGCCGCACGAAATTCTACAGGAGATTGACTTTCCTGCCAAGTTTAATGATCTAAT
TTCCGTGATTCTACGGTTAAAGGGCGACACCAGGTGTTACAAAGCCGATCGAGCGCGAGGCGAGGAGGCA
TCGTCCGTCTCCTGCTATATGAAAGATAACGCGGGGATAACCGAAGAAGATGCCATTCACTGCATTAATG
ATATGGTTAATAATCTGCTGAAAGAGTTGAACTGGGAACTGCTGAAACCCGACAGTAACGTGCCCATCAG
TTGCCGGAAAGCGGCCTTCGATATTTGTAGGATTTTTCATCACGGATACAAATATCGGGATGGCTATGGC
GACGCAACTATTGAAGTTAAAAATTTGGTCAAACGCACCGTATTAGAACCCGTTCCCCTGTAGAGATCTG
CGGCCGCGTTGATCGGCACGTAAGAGGTTCCAACTTTCACCATAATGAAATAAGATCACTACCGGGCGTA
TTTTTTGAGTTATCGAGATTTTCAGGAGCTAAGGAAGCTAAAATGGAGAAAAAAATCACTGGATATACCA
CCGTTGATATATCCCAATGGCATCGTAAAGAACATTTTGAGGCATTTCAGTCAGTTGCTCAATGTACCTA
TAACCAGACCGTTCAGCTGGATATTACGGCCTTTTTAAAGACCGTAAAGAAAAATAAGCACAAGTTTTAT
CCGGCCTTTATTCACATTCTTGCCCGCCTGATGAATGCTCATCCGGAATTCCGTATGGCAATGAAAGACG
GTGAGCTGGTGATATGGGATAGTGTTCACCCTTGTTACACCGTTTTCCATGAGCAAACTGAAACGTTTTC
ATCGCTCTGGAGTGAATACCACGACGATTTCCGGCAGTTTCTACACATATATTCGCAAGATGTGGCGTGT
TACGGTGAAAACCTGGCCTATTTCCCTAAAGGGTTTATTGAGAATATGTTTTTCGTCTCAGCCAATCCCT
GGGTGAGTTTCACCAGTTTTGATTTAAACGTGGCCAATATGGACAACTTCTTCGCCCCCGTTTTCACCAT
GGGCAAATATTATACGCAAGGCGACAAGGTGCTGATGCCGCTGGCGATTCAGGTTCATCATGCCGTCTGT
GATGGCTTCCATGTCGGCAGAATGCTTAATGAATTACAACAGTACTGCGATGAGTGGCAGGGCGGGGCGT
AATTTTTTTAAGGCAGTTATTGGTGCCCTTAAACGCCTGGGGATCCTCTGGTTATTTTAAAAACCAACTT
TACTCAGGTTCCATACCCGAGAAAATCCAGCTTAAAGCTGACATATCTAGGAAAATTTTCACATTCTAAC
GGGAGATACCAGAACAATGAAAACCCCTTTAACTGAAGCCGTTTCCACCGCTGACTCTCAAGGTCGCTTT
CTGAGCAGCACCGAATTGCAAATTGCTTTCGGTCGTCTACGTCAAGCTAATGCTGGTTTGCAAGCCGCTA
AAGCTCTGACCGACAATGCCCAGAGCTTGGTAAATGGTGCTGCCCAAGCCGTTTATAACAAATTCCCCTA
CACCACCCAAACCCAAGGCAACAACTTTGCTGCGGATCAACGGGGTAAAGACAAGTGTGCCCGGGACATC
GGCTACTACCTCCGCATCGTTACCTACTGCTTAGTTGCTGGTGGTACCGGTCCTTTGGATGAGTACTTGA
TCGCCGGTATTGATGAAATCAACCGCACCTTTGACCTCTCCCCCAGCTGGTATGTTGAAGCTCTGAAATA
CATCAAAGCTAACCACGGCTTGAGTGGCGATGCCCGTGACGAAGCTAATTCCTACCTCGATTACGCCATC
AATGCTCTGAGCTAGGAGCTCCAGCTTTTGTTCCCTTTAGTGAGGGTTAATTTCGAGCTTGGCGTAATCA
TGGTCATAGCTGTTTCCTGTGTGAAATTGTTATCCGCTCACAATTCCACACAACATACGAGCCGGAAGCA
TAAAGTGTAAAGCCTGGGGTGCCTAATGAGTGAGCTAACTCACATTAATTGCGTTGCGCTCACTGCCCGC
TTTCCAGTCGGGAAACCTGTCGTGCCAGCTGCATTAATGAATCGGCCAACGCGCGGGGAGAGGCGGTTTG
CGTATTGGGCGCTCTTCCGCTTCCTCGCTCACTGACTCGCTGCGCTCGGTCGTTCGGCTGCGGCGAGCGG
TATCAGCTCACTCAAAGGCGGTAATACGGTTATCCACAGAATCAGGGGATAACGCAGGAAAGAACATGTG
AGCAAAAGGCCAGCAAAAGGCCAGGAACCGTAAAAAGGCCGCGTTGCTGGCGTTTTTCCATAGGCTCCGC
CCCCCTGACGAGCATCACAAAAATCGACGCTCAAGTCAGAGGTGGCGAAACCCGACAGGACTATAAAGAT
ACCAGGCGTTTCCCCCTGGAAGCTCCCTCGTGCGCTCTCCTGTTCCGACCCTGCCGCTTACCGGATACCT
GTCCGCCTTTCTCCCTTCGGGAAGCGTGGCGCTTTCTCATAGCTCACGCTGTAGGTATCTCAGTTCGGTG
TAGGTCGTTCGCTCCAAGCTGGGCTGTGTGCACGAACCCCCCGTTCAGCCCGACCGCTGCGCCTTATCCG
GTAACTATCGTCTTGAGTCCAACCCGGTAAGACACGACTTATCGCCACTGGCAGCAGCCACTGGTAACAG
GATTAGCAGAGCGAGGTATGTAGGCGGTGCTACAGAGTTCTTGAAGTGGTGGCCTAACTACGGCTACACT
AGAAGGACAGTATTTGGTATCTGCGCTCTGCTGAAGCCAGTTACCTTCGGAAAAAGAGTTGGTAGCTCTT
GATCCGGCAAACAAACCACCGCTGGTAGCGGTGGTTTTTTTGTTTGCAAGCAGCAGATTACGCGCAGAAA
AAAAGGATCTCAAGAAGATCCTTTGATCTTTTCTACGGGGTCTGACGCTCAGTGGAACGAAAACTCACGT
TAAGGGATTTTGGTCATGAGATTATCAAAAAGGATCTTCACCTAGATCCTTTTAAATTAAAAATGAAGTT
TTAAATCAATCTAAAGTATATATGAGTAAACTTGGTCTGACAGTTACCAATGCTTAATCAGTGAGGCACC
TATCTCAGCGATCTGTCTATTTCGTTCATCCATAGTTGCCTGACTCCCCGTCGTGTAGATAACTACGATA
CGGGAGGGCTTACCATCTGGCCCCAGTGCTGCAATGATACCGCGAGACCCACGCTCACCGGCTCCAGATT
TATCAGCAATAAACCAGCCAGCCGGAAGGGCCGAGCGCAGAAGTGGTCCTGCAACTTTATCCGCCTCCAT
CCAGTCTATTAATTGTTGCCGGGAAGCTAGAGTAAGTAGTTCGCCAGTTAATAGTTTGCGCAACGTTGTT
GCCATTGCTACAGGCATCGTGGTGTCACGCTCGTCGTTTGGTATGGCTTCATTCAGCTCCGGTTCCCAAC
GATCAAGGCGAGTTACATGATCCCCCATGTTGTGCAAAAAAGCGGTTAGCTCCTTCGGTCCTCCGATCGT
TGTCAGAAGTAAGTTGGCCGCAGTGTTATCACTCATGGTTATGGCAGCACTGCATAATTCTCTTACTGTC
ATGCCATCCGTAAGATGCTTTTCTGTGACTGGTGAGTACTCAACCAAGTCATTCTGAGAATAGTGTATGC
GGCGACCGAGTTGCTCTTGCCCGGCGTCAATACGGGATAATACCGCGCCACATAGCAGAACTTTAAAAGT
GCTCATCATTGGAAAACGTTCTTCGGGGCGAAAACTCTCAAGGATCTTACCGCTGTTGAGATCCAGTTCG
ATGTAACCCACTCGTGCACCCAACTGATCTTCAGCATCTTTTACTTTCACCAGCGTTTCTGGGTGAGCAA
AAACAGGAAGGCAAAATGCCGCAAAAAAGGGAATAAGGGCGACACGGAAATGTTGAATACTCATACTCTT
CCTTTTTCAATATTATTGAAGCATTTATCAGGGTTATTGTCTCATGAGCGGATACATATTTGAATGTATT
TAGAAAAATAAACAAATAGGGGTTCCGCGCACATTTCCCCGAAAAGTGC
Features (pLannotate 1.2.2; 17 found; start..end, strand, type, name):
     33..461     -  rep_origin     f1 ori (sequence partly withheld): f1 bacteriophage origin of replication; arrow indicates direction of (+) strand synthesis
    466..623     -  CDS            lacZα (fragment): LacZα fragment of β-galactosidase; lacZ fragment
    626..644     +  promoter       T7 promoter: promoter for bacteriophage T7 RNA polymerase
    653..673     -  misc_feature   MCS (fragment): pBluescript multiple cloning site
   1224..1739    +  CDS            cpcB: PHCB_SYNY3 - Experimental evidence at protein level: Swiss-Prot protein existence level 1. Light-harvesting photosynthetic bile pigment-protein from the phycobiliprotein complex (phycobilisome, PBS). Phycocyanin is the major phycobiliprotein in the PBS rod. From Synechocystis sp. (strain PCC 6803 / Kazusa).
   1749..3461    +  CDS            PT30 (fragment): PT30_PINTA - Experimental evidence at protein level: Swiss-Prot protein existence level 1. Involved in defensive oleoresin formation in conifers in response to insect attack or other injury. Involved in monoterpene (C10) olefins biosynthesis. Produces mainly (+)-alpha-pinene (97%) with a small amount of (-)-alpha-pinene (3%). From Pinus taeda (Loblolly pine).
   3481..3583    +  promoter       cat promoter: promoter of the E. coli cat gene encoding chloramphenicol acetyltransferase
   3584..4243    +  CDS            CmR: chloramphenicol acetyltransferase; cat; confers resistance to chloramphenicol
   4398..4883    +  CDS            cpcA: PHCA_SYNY3 - Experimental evidence at protein level: Swiss-Prot protein existence level 1. Light-harvesting photosynthetic bile pigment-protein from the phycobiliprotein complex (phycobilisome, PBS). Phycocyanin is the major phycobiliprotein in the PBS rod. From Synechocystis sp. (strain PCC 6803 / Kazusa).
   4905..4923    -  promoter       T3 promoter: promoter for bacteriophage T3 RNA polymerase
   4968..4984    -  protein_bind   lac operator: The lac repressor binds to the lac operator to inhibit transcription in E. coli. This inhibition can be relieved by adding lactose or isopropyl-β-D-thiogalactopyranoside (IPTG). lac repressor encoded by lacI
   4992..5022    -  promoter       lac promoter: promoter for the E. coli lac operon
   5037..5058    -  protein_bind   CAP binding site: CAP binding activates transcription in the presence of cAMP. E. coli catabolite activator protein
   5071..5163    -  CDS            lacI (fragment): lac repressor; lacI; The lac repressor binds to the lac operator to inhibit transcription in E. coli. This inhibition can be relieved by adding lactose or isopropyl-β-D-thiogalactopyranoside (IPTG).
   5346..5934    -  rep_origin     ori: high-copy-number ColE1/pMB1/pBR322/pUC origin of replication
   6105..6965    -  CDS            AmpR: β-lactamase; bla; confers resistance to ampicillin, carbenicillin, and related antibiotics
   6966..7070    -  promoter       AmpR promoter: bla
