[The description below was written by a language model from this plasmid's Addgene catalogue record and pLannotate feature annotations shown in this document.]
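Description:
CpcB-Pinus-banksianaPHLS_CpcA is a 7,090 bp construct built on the pBluescript KS+ cloning backbone and designed to deliver a terpene synthase expression cassette into the cyanobacterium Synechocystis. In E. coli it is maintained at high copy from the ColE1/pUC-type origin and selected with ampicillin through the β-lactamase gene. The backbone also retains the f1 phage origin, remnants of lacZα and the lac regulatory region, and the flanking T7 and T3 promoters. No cyanobacterial replication origin is annotated. Instead, the payload is bounded by Synechocystis cpc operon sequence, an arrangement consistent with integration at the cpc locus by homologous recombination, although the record does not spell out the mechanism.

The roughly 4.2 kb insert, cloned between NdeI and BglII sites, begins with sequence upstream of cpcB (unannotated, but the record names cpc as the promoter). The full cpcB coding sequence follows, encoding the phycocyanin β-subunit, and it is joined almost directly to the Pinus banksiana β-phellandrene synthase (PHLS) open reading frame. The automated annotation labels this region as a fragment of a Pinus taeda pinene synthase, which reflects homology among conifer monoterpene synthases rather than the actual source stated in the catalogue. Downstream lies a chloramphenicol acetyltransferase gene with its own cat promoter, which provides selection of transformants, and then the cpcA coding sequence, which forms the distal flank.

Fusing PHLS to CpcB, a major phycobilisome protein, places the plant enzyme under cpc promoter control as a fusion protein. The construct is used for expressing this enzyme in Synechocystis, in the context of work on cyanobacterial production of plant essential oils.
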