Addgene plasmid #74002: CpcB-Pinus-banksianaPHLS_CpcA
Purpose: Expresses the Pinus banksiana PHLS as a fusion with the CpcB protein plus the CmR cassete in Synechocystis
Depositing lab: Anastasios Melis. Depositing organization: University of California, Berkeley. Publication: Cyanobacterial production of plant essential oils. Formighieri C, Melis A. Planta. 2018 Oct;248(4):933-946. doi: 10.1007/s00425-018-2948-0. Epub 2018 Jul 4. PubMed 29974209.
Backbone
  Vector backbone: pBluescript KS+
  Backbone manufacturer: Stratagene
  Backbone size w/o insert (bp): 2877
  Total vector size (bp): 7090
Growth in bacteria
  Bacterial resistance: Ampicillin, 100 μg/mL
  Growth temperature: 37°C
  Growth strain: DH5alpha
  Copy number: High Copy
Gene/Insert
  Gene/Insert name: PHLS and CmR (alt name: Pinus banksiana phellandrene synthase (PHLS) fused to CpcB plus CmR)
  Species: Synechocystis and Pinus banksiana
  Insert size (bp): 4213
  GenBank ID: AFU73854.1 AGF50922.1
  Promoter: cpc
  Cloning method: Restriction Enzyme; 5′ cloning site NdeI (not destroyed); 3′ cloning site BglII (not destroyed)
  Sequencing primers: 5′ aagagtccctgaatatcaaa; 3′ ctagctcagagcattgatgg
Terms and licenses: Academic/Nonprofit Terms; Industry Terms: Not Available to Industry
How to cite: CpcB-Pinus-banksianaPHLS_CpcA was a gift from Anastasios Melis (Addgene plasmid # 74002 ; http://n2t.net/addgene:74002 ; RRID:Addgene_74002)
