>Addgene plasmid #74002 | CpcB-Pinus-banksianaPHLS_CpcA | addgene partial sequence | sequence record 139815 | T7 5'-TAATACGACTCACTATAGGG-3'
AATGGTGGGATAAAAAGCTCAAAAAGGAAAGTAGGCTGTGGTTCCCTAGGCAACAGTCTTCCCTACCCCA
CTGGAAACTAAAAAAACGAGAAAAGTTCGCACCGAACATCAATTGCATAATTTTAGCCCTAAAACATAAG
CTGAACGAAACTGGTTGTCTTCCCTTCCCAATCCAGGACAATCTGAGAATCCCCTGCAACATTACTTAAC
AAAAAAGCAGGAATAAAATTAACAAGATGTAACAGACATAAGTCCCATCACCGTTGTATAAAGTTAACTG
TGGGATTGCAAAAGCATTCAAGCCTAGGCGCTGAGCTGTTTGAGCATCCCGGTGGCCCTTGTCGCTGCCT
CCGTGTTTCTCCCTGGATTTATTTAGGTAATATCTCTCATAAATCCCCGGGTAGTTAACGAAAGTTAATG
GAGATCAGTAACAATAACTCTAGGGTCATTACTTTGGACTCCCTCAGTTTATCCGGGGGAATTGTGTTTA
AGAAAATCCCAACTCATAAAGTCAAGTAGGAGATTAATTCAATGTTCGACGTATTCACTCGGGTTGTTTC
CCAAGCTGATGCTCGCGGCGAGTACCTCTCTGGTTCTCAGTTAGATGCTTTGAGCGCTACCGTTGCTGAA
GGCAACAAACGGATTGATTCTGTTAACCGCATCACCGGTAATGCTTCCGCTATCGTTTCCAACGCTGCTC
GTGCTTTGTTCGCCGAACAGCCCCAATTAATCCAACCCGGTGGAAACGCCTACACCAGCCGTCGTATGGC
TGCTTGTTTGCGTGACATGGAA
