>Addgene plasmid #74002 | CpcB-Pinus-banksianaPHLS_CpcA | addgene partial sequence | sequence record 139888 | CAT-R 5'-GCAACTGACTGAAATGCCTC-3'
GTATATCCAGTGATTTTTTTCTCCATTTTAGCTTCCTTAGCTCCTGAAAATCTCGATAACTCAAAAAATA
CGCCCGGTAGTGATCTTATTTCATTATGGTGAAAGTTGGAACCTCTTACGTGCCGATCAACGCGGCCGCA
GATCTCTACAGGGGAACGGGTTCTAATACGGTGCGTTTGACCAAATTTTTAACTTCAATAGTTGCGTCGC
CATAGCCATCCCGATATTTGTATCCGTGATGAAAAATCCTACAAATATCGAAGGCCGCTTTCCGGCAACT
GATGGGCACGTTACTGTCGGGTTTCAGCAGTTCCCAGTTCAACTCTTTCAGCAGATTATTAACCATATCA
TTAATGCAGTGAATGGCATCTTCTTCGGTTATCCCCGCGTTATCTTTCATATAGCAGGAGACGGACGATG
CCTCCTCGCCTCGCGCTCGATCGGCTTTGTAACACCTGGTGTCGCCCTTTAACCGTAGAATCACGGAAAT
TAGATCATTAAACTTGGCAGGAAAGTCAATCTCCTGTAGAATTTCGTGCGGCAGGGGCTCACCCAACGTT
AAAATTGGTTGAAGAATGGTGATCCGAGTGCCAAAAGAGATTTTCGAATTATCGAGGTATTCTTGAAAAG
TGGGCAGGTAGCCACTTGAAATCCATTTGGCTTCCGGCATATAAGCGTCGATATAGAGTTCCCAGGCCTG
GCGCACGTAGTTTAGCGTATCACGACCTTGTACTTTTTCCGCCTCCTTCGCCATTTCGTTTACGGTATCG
TAAACGGCCATATATACACCTTTCATATACTCCGGTAAACAATCGACAACGGAGG
